>Addgene plasmid #148983 | pGBW-m4046495 | depositor full sequence | sequence record 291436 | Full Sequence
GCGGCCGCCCCACACACCATAGCTTCAAAATGTTTCTACTCCTTTTTTACTCTTCCAGATTTTCTCGGAC
TCCGCGCATCGCCGTACCACTTCAAAACACCCAAGCACAGCATACTAAATTTCCCCTCTTTCTTCCTCTA
GGGTGTCGTTAATTACCCGTACTAAAGGTTTGGAAAAGAAAAAAGAGACCGCCTCGTTTCTTTTTCTTCG
TCGAAAAAGGCAATAAAAATTTTTATCACGTTTCTTTTTCTTGAAAATTTTTTTTTTTGATTTTTTTCTC
TTTCGATGACCTCCCATTGATATTTAAGTTAATAAACGGTCTTCAATTTCTCAAGTTTCAGTTTCATTTT
TCTTGTTCTATTACAACTTTTTTTACTTCTTGCTCATTAGAAAGAAAGCATAGCAATCTAATCTAAGTTT
TAATTACAAAATGATAGCCTCAGAGTTTAGTTCCCTTCCATCATATGCAGCTTTTGCTACTGCTCAAGAA
GCTTATGAGCAGGCTGTTGCTAATGGTGATTCTGAAGTTGTTCTTAAAAAGTTGAAGAAGTCTTTGAATG
TGGCTAAATCTGAATTTGACCGTGATGCAGCCATGCAACGTAAGTTGGAAAAGATGGCTGATCAAGCTAT
GACCCAAATGTATAAACAGGCTAGATCTGAGGACAAGAGGGCAAAAGTTACTAGTGCTATGCAGACAATG
CTTTTCACTATGCTTAGAAAGTTGGATAATGATGCACTCAACAACATTATCAACAATGCAAGAGATGGTT
GTGTTCCCTTGAACATAATACCTCTTACAACAGCAGCCAAACTAATGGTTGTCATACCAGACTATAACAC
ATATAAAAATACGTGTGATGGTACAACATTTACTTATGCATCAGCATTGTGGGAAATCCAACAGGTTGTA
GATGCAGATAGTAAAATTGTTCAACTTAGTGAAATTAGTATGGACAATTCACCTAATTTAGCATGGCCTC
TTATTGTAACAGCTTTAAGGGCCAATTCTGCTGTCAAATTACTCGTGCCGAGAGGTTCTAAAATCGAGGA
AGGTAAGCTAGTCATTTGGATAAATGGAGATAAGGGTTACAACGGTTTGGCAGAAGTAGGCAAGAAATTT
GAAAAGGACACAGGTATCAAGGTGACGGTTGAACATCCAGACAAGTTAGAAGAAAAATTCCCTCAAGTTG
CTGCTACTGGTGATGGTCCCGACATTATTTTCTGGGCCCACGATCGTTTTGGTGGATATGCTCAGTCAGG
TTTGCTGGCTGAGATCACCCCAGACAAGGCCTTCCAAGATAAATTGTACCCATTCACTTGGGATGCTGTC
AGATACAACGGTAAGCTTATAGCATATCCAATTGCTGTTGAAGCCTTATCGTTGATCTACAATAAGGACT
TGTTACCTAACCCACCAAAGACATGGGAAGAAATTCCAGCTTTGGATAAAGAGCTAAAGGCCAAGGGAAA
AAGCGCTTTGATGTTTAACTTACAAGAACCTTATTTCACCTGGCCATTAATCGCTGCTGACGGTGGTTAC
GCATTTAAATACGAAAACGGTAAGTATGACATTAAGGATGTCGGCGTTGATAATGCTGGTGCAAAGGCTG
GTTTGACCTTCTTGGTTGATTTAATAAAGAATAAACACATGAACGCTGACACTGACTACTCTATCGCCGA
AGCCGCTTTCAACAAGGGTGAAACTGCTATGACCATAAATGGTCCATGGGCCTGGAGTAACATTGATACT
TCTAAAGTAAACTATGGTGTCACTGTTTTGCCTACATTCAAAGGCCAACCATCCAAGCCCTTTGTCGGTG
TTCTATCCGCTGGCATCAATGCTGCTTCTCCAAACAAGGAGCTAGCTAAAGAATTTTTGGAAAATTACTT
GTTAACTGACGAAGGTTTGGAGGCCGTTAACAAGGACAAGCCATTGGGTGCTGTCGCTTTGAAATCTTAC
GAAGAAGAATTGGCTAAGGATCCCAGAATTGCCGCTACCATGGAGAACGCCCAAAAGGGTGAAATTATGC
CAAACATCCCACAAATGTCAGCCTTCTGGTACGCAGTTAGGACTGCCGTGATTAATGCTGCTTCCGGTAG
ACAAACCGTCGACGAAGCATTAAAAGATGCTCAAACGTAAACAGGCCCCTTTTCCTTTGTCGATATCATG
TAATTAGTTATGTCACGCTTACATTCACGCCCTCCTCCCACATCCGCTCTAACCGAAAAGGAAGGAGTTA
GACAACCTGAAGTCTAGGTCCCTATTTATTTTTTTTAATAGTTATGTTAGTATTAAGAACGTTATTTATA
TTTCAAATTTTTCTTTTTTTTCTGTACAAAGCGGCCGCCGAACCACTAGTGCACTGCAGTACACGGTTTC
CTTGAAATTTTTTTGATTCGGTAATCTCCGAACAGAAGGAAGAACGAAGGAAGGAGCACAGACTTAGATT
GGTATATATACGCATATGTAGTGTTGAAGAAACATGAAATTGCCCAGTATTCTTAACCCAACTGCACAGA
ACAAAAACGTGCAGGAAACGAAGATAAATCATGTCGAAAGCTACATATAAGGAACGTGCTGCTACTCATC
CTAGTCCTGTTGCTGCCAAGCTATTTAATATCATGCACGAAAAGCAAACAAACTTGTGTGCTTCATTGGA
TGTTCGTACCACCAAGGAATTACTGGAGTTAGTTGAAGCATTAGGTCCCAAAATTTGTTTACTAAAAACA
CATGTGGATATCTTGACTGATTTTTCCATGGAGGGCACAGTTAAGCCGCTAAAGGCATTATCCGCCAAGT
ACAATTTTTTACTCTTCGAGGACAGAAAATTTGCTGACATTGGTAATACAGTCAAATTGCAGTACTCTGC
GGGTGTATACAGAATAGCAGAATGGGCAGACATTACGAATGCACACGGTGTGGTGGGCCCAGGTATTGTT
AGCGGTTTGAAGCAGGCGGCAGAAGAAGTAACAAAGGAACCTAGAGGCCTTTTGATGTTAGCAGAATTGT
CATGCAAGGGCTCCCTATCTACTGGAGAATATACTAAGGGTACTGTTGACATTGCGAAGAGCGACAAAGA
TTTTGTTATCGGCTTTATTGCTCAAAGAGACATGGGTGGAAGAGATGAAGGTTACGATTGGTTGATTATG
ACACCCGGTGTGGGTTTAGATGACAAGGGAGATGCATTGGGTCAACAGTATAGAACCGTGGATGATGTGG
TTTCTACAGGATCTGACATTATTATTGTTGGAAGAGGACTATTTGCAAAGGGAAGGGATGCTAAGGTAGA
GGGTGAACGTTACAGAAAAGCAGGCTGGGAAGCATATTTGAGAAGATGCGGCCAGCAAAACTAAAAAACT
GTATTATAAGTAAATGCATGTATACTAAACTCACAAATTAGAGCTTCAATTTAATTATATCAGTTATTAC
CCGAGTAACGAAGCATCTGTGCTTCATTTTGTAGAACAAAAATGCAACGCGAGAGCGCTAATTTTTCAAA
CAAAGAATCTGAGCTGCATTTTTACAGAACAGAAATGCAACGCGAAAGCGCTATTTTACCAACGAAGAAT
CTGTGCTTCATTTTTGTAAAACAAAAATGCAACGCGAGAGCGCTAATTTTTCAAACAAAGAATCTGAGCT
GCATTTTTACAGAACAGAAATGCAACGCGAGAGCGCTATTTTACCAACAAAGAATCTATACTTCTTTTTT
GTTCTACAAAAATGCATCCCGAGAGCGCTATTTTTCTAACAAAGCATCTTAGATTACTTTTTTTCTCCTT
TGTGCGCTCTATAATGCAGTCTCTTGATAACTTTTTGCACTGTAGGTCCGTTAAGGTTAGAAGAAGGCTA
CTTTGGTGTCTATTTTCTCTTCCATAAAAAAAGCCTGACTCCACTTCCCGCGTTTACTGATTACTAGCGA
AGCTGCGGGTGCATTTTTTCAAGATAAAGGCATCCCCGATTATATTCTATACCGATGTGGATTGCGCATA
CTTTGTGAACAGAAAGTGATAGCGTTGATGATTCTTCATTGGTCAGAAAATTATGAACGGTTTCTTCTAT
TTTGTCTCTATATACTACGTATAGGAAATGTTTACATTTTCGTATTGTTTTCGATTCACTCTATGAATAG
TTCTTACTACAATTTTTTTGTCTAAAGAGTAATACTAGAGATAAACATAAAAAATGTAGAGGTCGAGTTT
AGATGCAAGTTCAAGGAGCGAAAGGTGGATGGGTAGGTTATATAGGGATATAGCACAGAGATATATAGCA
AAGAGATACTTTTGAGCAATGTTTGTGGAAGCGGTATTCGCAATATTTTAGTAGCTCGTTACAGTCCGGT
GCGTTTTTGGTTTTTTGAAAGTGCGTCATCAGAGCGCTTTTGGTTTTCAAAAGCGCTCTGAAGTTCCTAT
ACTTTCTAGCTAGAGAATAGGAACTTCCCGAGCGGCCGCGTGTTACAAGCTTGACTCCAGCGTAACTGGA
CTGCAATCAACTCACTGGCTCACCTTCACGGGTGGGCCTTTCTTCGGTAGAAAATCAAAGGATCTTCTTG
AGATCCTTTTTTTCTGCGCGTAATCTGCTGCTTGCAAACAAAAAAACCACCGCTACCAGCGGTGGTTTGT
TTGCCGGATCAAGAGCTACCAACTCTTTTTCCGAGGTAACTGGCTTCAGCAGAGCGCAGATACCAAATAC
TGTTCTTCTAGTGTAGCCGTAGTTAGGCCACCACTTCAAGAACTCTGTAGCACCGCCTACATACCTCGCT
CTGCTAATCCTGTTACCAGTGGCTGCTGCCAGTGGCGATAAGTCGTGTCTTACCGGGTTGGACTCAAGAC
GATAGTTACCGGATAAGGCGCAGCGGTCGGGCTGAACGGGGGGTTCGTGCACACAGCCCAGCTTGGAGCG
AACGACCTACACCGAACTGAGATACCTACAGCGTGAGCTATGAGAAAGCGCCACGCTTCCCGAAGGGAGA
AAGGCGGACAGGTATCCGGTAAGCGGCAGGGTCGGAACAGGAGAGCGCACGAGGGAGCTTCCAGGGGTAA
ACGCCTGGTATCTTTATAGTCCTGTCGGGTTTCGCCACCTCTGACTTGAGCATCGATTTTTGTGATGCTC
GTCAGGGGGGCGGAGCCTATGGAAAAACGCCAGCAACGCAGAAAGGCCCACCCGAAGGTGAGCCAGGTGA
TTACATTTGGGCCCTCATCAGAGGTTTTCACCGTCATCACCGAAACGCGCGAGGCAGCTGCGGTAAAGCT
CATCAGCGTGGTCGTGAAGCGATTCACAGATGTCTGCCTGTTCATCCGCGTCCAGCTCGTTGAGTTTCTC
CAGAAGCGTTAATGTCTGGCTTCTGATAAAGCGGGCCATGTTAAGGGCGGTTTTTTCCTGTTTGGTCACT
TACCAATGCTTAATCAGTGAGGCACCTATCTCAGCGATCTGTCTATTTCGTTCATCCATAGTTGCCTGAC
TCCCCGTCGTGTAGATAACTACGATGCGGGAGGGCTTACCATCTGGCCCCAGTGCTGCAATGATACCGCG
AGACCCACGCTCACCGGCTCCAGATTTATCAGCAATAAACCAGCCAGCCGGGAGGGCCGAGCGCAGAAGT
GATCCTGCAACTTTATCCGCCTCCATCCAGTCTATTAATTGTTGCCGGGAAGCTAGAGTAAGTAGTTCGC
CAGTTAATAGTTTGCGCAACGTTGTTGCCATTGCTACAGGCATCGTGGTGTCACGCTCGTCGTTTGGTAT
GGCTTCATTCAGCTCCGGTTCCCAACGATCAAGGCGAGTTACATGATCCCCCATGTTGTGCAAAAAAGCG
GTTAGCTCCTTCGGTCCTCCGATCGTTGCCAGAAGTAAGTTGGCCGCAGTGTTATCACTCATGGTTATGG
CAGCACTGCATAATTCTCTTACTGTCATGCCATCCGTGAGATGCTTTTCTGTGACTGGTGAGTACTCAAC
CAAGTCATTCTGAGAATAGTGTATGCGGCGACCGAGTTGCTCTTGCCCGGCGTCAATACGGGATAATACC
GCGCCACATAGCAGAACTTTAAAAGTGCTCATCATTGGAAAACGTTCTTCGGGGCGTAAACTCTCAAGGA
TCTTACCGCTGTTGAGATCCAGTTCGATGTAACCCACTCGTGCACCCAACTGATCTTCAGCATCTTTTAC
TTTCACCAGCGTTTCTGGGTGAGCAAAAACAGGAAGGCAAAATGCCGCAAAAAAGGGAATAAGGGCGACA
CGGAAATGTTGAATACTCATTTTAGCTTCCTTAGCTCCTGAAAATCTCGATAACTCAAAAAATACGCCCG
GTAGTGATCTTATTTCATTATGGTGAAAGTTGGAACCTCTTACGTGCCGATCAAGTCAAAAGCCTCCGGT
CGGAGGCTTTTGACTTTCTGCTATGGAGGTCAGGTATGATTTAAATGGTCAGTTAGA
Features (pLannotate 1.2.2; 14 found; start..end, strand, type, name):
     10..417     +  promoter       TEF1 promoter: S. cerevisiae TEF1; promoter for EF-1α
    434..1021    +  CDS            R1A_SARS2 (fragment): Experimental evidence at protein level: Swiss-Prot protein existence level 1. [Non-structural protein 10]: Plays a pivotal role in viral transcription by stimulating both nsp14 3'-5' exoribonuclease and nsp16 2'-O-methyltransferase activities. Therefore plays an essential role in viral mRNAs cap methylation. From Severe acute respiratory syndrome coronavirus 2 (2019-nCoV) (SARS-CoV-2).
   1037..2137    +  CDS            malE (fragment): MALE_ECO57 - Experimental evidence at protein level: Swiss-Prot protein existence level 1. Part of the ABC transporter complex MalEFGK involved in maltose/maltodextrin import. Binds maltose and higher maltodextrins. From Escherichia coli O157:H7.
   2166..2338    +  terminator     CYC1 terminator (fragment): S. cerevisiae CYC1; transcription terminator for CYC1
   2374..2550    +  promoter       URA3 promoter (fragment): S. cerevisiae URA3
   2551..3354    +  CDS            URA3: orotidine-5'-phosphate decarboxylase, required for uracil biosynthesis; S. cerevisiae URA3; yeast auxotrophic marker, counterselectable with 5-fluoroorotic acid (5-FOA)
   3437..4419    -  rep_origin     2μ ori: yeast 2μ plasmid origin of replication
   4497..4526    +  terminator     T3Te terminator: phage T3 early transcription terminator
   4548..5135    +  rep_origin     ori: high-copy-number ColE1/pMB1/pBR322/pUC origin of replication
   5147..5174    -  terminator     T7Te terminator: phage T7 early transcription terminator
   5198..5389    -  CDS            rop: Rop protein, which maintains plasmids at low copy number; rop
   5390..6250    -  CDS            AmpR: β-lactamase; bla; confers resistance to ampicillin, carbenicillin, and related antibiotics
   6251..6353    -  promoter       cat promoter: promoter of the E. coli cat gene encoding chloramphenicol acetyltransferase
   6354..6385    -  terminator     tonB terminator: bidirectional E. coli tonB-P14 transcription terminator
