[The description below was written by a language model from this plasmid's Addgene catalogue record and pLannotate feature annotations shown in this document.]
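Description:
pGBW-m4046495 is a yeast–E. coli shuttle plasmid for episomal expression of SARS-CoV-2 non-structural protein 8 (nsp8) in Saccharomyces cerevisiae. In yeast it replicates from the 2μ origin, which supports multicopy maintenance, and is selected through the URA3 auxotrophic marker, which complements uracil auxotrophy and can be counterselected with 5-fluoroorotic acid. In bacteria it is propagated through a high-copy ColE1/pUC-type origin with ampicillin resistance. The annotation places the β-lactamase gene downstream of a cat promoter, with a short rop-like segment next to it. The bacterial modules are insulated by the T3Te, T7Te and tonB terminators.

The expression cassette is driven by the constitutive S. cerevisiae TEF1 promoter and closed by the CYC1 terminator. The wild-type nsp8 coding region was made by gene synthesis. Listing budding yeast alongside the virus as species may indicate codon adaptation, but the record does not say so explicitly. The feature table matches this insert to the viral replicase polyprotein 1a. The nsp10 function text attached to that hit is a generic excerpt from the polyprotein entry and does not describe the insert. Immediately downstream, and apparently in frame, lies an E. coli malE fragment encoding maltose-binding protein. This agrees with the catalogue description of a C-terminal MBP fusion joined through a thrombin-cleavable linker, which would sit in the short unannotated gap between the two coding regions. MBP typically aids solubility and allows amylose-affinity purification, after which thrombin can release nsp8.

The plasmid is suited to producing recombinant nsp8 in yeast for biochemical or structural work. The depositor cautions that its sequencing quality control may not cover the whole plasmid.
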