Addgene plasmid #148983: pGBW-m4046495
Purpose: Yeast Expression plasmid for SARS-CoV-2 nsp8
Depositing lab: Ginkgo Bioworks & Benjie Chen. Depositing organization: Ginkgo Bioworks.
Backbone
  Vector backbone: AmpR; 2u URA3
  Backbone size w/o insert (bp): 4078
  Vector type: Yeast Expression
  Selectable markers: URA3
Growth in bacteria
  Bacterial resistance: Ampicillin, 100 μg/mL
  Growth temperature: 37°C
  Growth strain: DH5alpha
  Copy number: High Copy
Gene/Insert
  Gene/Insert name: SARS-CoV-2 nsp8
  Species: S. cerevisiae (budding yeast); Severe acute respiratory syndrome coronavirus 2
  Insert size (bp): 587
  Mutation: wt
  Entrez Gene: ORF1ab (a.k.a. GU280_gp01)
  Promoter: pTEF1
  Tag / fusion protein: Cleavable thrombin;MBP (C terminal on backbone)
  Cloning method: Unknown
Resource information
  A portion of this plasmid was derived from a plasmid made by: GinkgoBioworks
Depositor comments: NCBI Reference Sequence: YP_009725304.1. Created by gene synthesis with Not1 site. NGS used for QC was performed by Ginkgo and may not fully cover the entire plasmid.
How to cite: pGBW-m4046495 was a gift from Ginkgo Bioworks & Benjie Chen (Addgene plasmid # 148983 ; http://n2t.net/addgene:148983 ; RRID:Addgene_148983)
