>Addgene plasmid #148983 | pGBW-m4046495 | addgene partial sequence | sequence record 297241 | Ginkgo NGS Result
GCGGCCGCCCCACACACCATAGCTTCAAAATGTTTCTACTCCTTTTTTACTCTTCCAGATTTTCTCGGAC
TCCGCGCATCGCCGTACCACTTCAAAACACCCAAGCACAGCATACTAAATTTCCCCTCTTTCTTCCTCTA
GGGTGTCGTTAATTACCCGTACTAAAGGTTTGGAAAAGAAAAAAGAGACCGCCTCGTTTCTTTTTCTTCG
TCGAAAAAGGCAATAAAATGAAAATTTTTTTTTTTGATTTTTTTCTCTTTCGATGACCTCCCATTGATAT
TTAAGTTAATAAACGGTCTTCAATTTCTCAAGTTTCAGTTTCATTTTTCTTGTTCTATTACAACTTTTTT
TACTTCTTGCTCATTAGAAAGAAAGCATAGCAATCTAATCTAAGTTTTAATTACAAAATGATAGCCTCAG
AGTTTAGTTCCCTTCCATCATATGCAGCTTTTGCTACTGCTCAAGAAGCTTATGAGCAGGCTGTTGCTAA
TGGTGATTCTGAAGTTGTTCTTAAAAAGTTGAAGAAGTCTTTGAATGTGGCTAAATCTGAATTTGACCGT
GATGCAGCCATGCAACGTAAGTTGGAAAAGATGGCTGATCAAGCTATGACCCAAATGTATAAACAGGCTA
GATCTGAGGACAAGAGGGCAAAAGTTACTAGTGCTATGCAGACAATGCTTTTCACTATGCTTAGAAAGTT
GGATAATGATGCACTCAACAACATTATCAACAATGCAAGAGATGGTTGTGTTCCCTTGAACATAATACCT
CTTACAACAGCAGCCAAACTAATGGTTGTCATACCAGACTATAACACATATAAAAATACGTGTGATGGTA
CAACATTTACTTATGCATCAGCATTGTGGGAAATCCAACAGGTTGTAGATGCAGATAGTAAAATTGTTCA
ACTTAGTGAAATTAGTATGGACAATTCACCTAATTTAGCATGGCCTCTTATTGTAACAGCTTTAAGGGCC
AATTCTGCTGTCAAATTACTCGTGCCGAGAGGTTCTAAAATCGAGGAAGGTAAGCTAGTCATTTGGATAA
ATGGAGATAAGGGTTACAACGGTTTGGCAGAAGTAGGCAAGAAATTTGAAAAGGACACAGGTATCAAGGT
GACGGTTGAACATCCAGACAAGTTAGAAGAAAAATTCCCTCAAGTTGCTGCTACTGGTGATGGTCCCGAC
ATTATTTTCTGGGCCCACGATCGTTTTGGTGGATATGCTCAGTCAGGTTTGCTGGCTGAGATCACCCCAG
ACAAGGCCTTCCAAGATAAATTGTACCCATTCACTTGGGATGCTGTCAGATACAACGGTAAGCTTATAGC
ATATCCAATTGCTGTTGAAGCCTTATCGTTGATCTACAATAAGGACTTGTTACCTAACCCACCAAAGACA
TGGGAAGAAATTCCAGCTTTGGATAAAGAGCTAAAGGCCAAGGGAAAAAGCGCTTTGATGTTTAACTTAC
AAGAACCTTATTTCACCTGGCCATTAATCGCTGCTGACGGTGGTTACGCATTTAAATACGAAAACGGTAA
GTATGACATTAAGGATGTCGGCGTTGATAATGCTGGTGCAAAGGCTGGTTTGACCTTCTTGGTTGATTTA
ATAAAGAATAAACACATGAACGCTGACACTGACTACTCTATCGCCGAAGCCGCTTTCAACAAGGGTGAAA
CTGCTATGACCATAAATGGTCCATGGGCCTGGAGTAACATTGATACTTCTAAAGTAAACTATGGTGTCAC
TGTTTTGCCTACATTCAAAGGCCAACCATCCAAGCCCTTTGTCGGTGTTCTATCCGCTGGCATCAATGCT
GCTTCTCCAAACAAGGAGCTAGCTAAAGAATTTTTGGAAAATTACTTGTTAACTGACGAAGGTTTGGAGG
CCGTTAACAAGGACAAGCCATTGGGTGCTGTCGCTTTGAAATCTTACGAAGAAGAATTGGCTAAGGATCC
CAGAATTGCCGCTACCATGGAGAACGCCCAAAAGGGTGAAATTATGCCAAACATCCCACAAATGTCAGCC
TTCTGGTACGCAGTTAGGACTGCCGTGATTAATGCTGCTTCCGGTAGACAAACCGTCGACGAAGCATTAA
AAGATGCTCAAACGTAAACAGGCCCCTTTTCCTTTGTCGATATCATGTAATTAGTTATGTCACGCTTACA
TTCACGCCCTCCTCCCACATCCGCTCTAACCGAAAAGGAAGGAGTTAGACAACCTGAAGTCTAGGTCCCT
ATTTATTTTTTTTAATAGTTATGTTAGTATTAAGAACGTTATTTATATTTCAAATTTTTCTTTTTTTTCT
GTACAAAGCGGCCGCCGAACCACTAGTGCACTGCAGTACACGGTTTCCTTGAAATTTTTTTGATTCGGTA
ATCTCCGAACAGAAGGAAGAACGAAGGAAGGAGCACAGACTTAGATTGGTATATATACGCATATGTAGTG
TTGAAGAAACATGAAATTGCCCAGTATTCTTAACCCAACTGCACAGAACAAAAACGTGCAGGAAACGAAG
ATAAATCATGTCGAAAGCTACATATAAGGAACGTGCTGCTACTCATCCTAGTCCTGTTGCTGCCAAGCTA
TTTAATATCATGCACGAAAAGCAAACAAACTTGTGTGCTTCATTGGATGTTCGTACCACCAAGGAATTAC
TGGAGTTAGTTGAAGCATTAGGTCCCAAAATTTGTTTACTAAAAACACATGTGGATATCTTGACTGATTT
TTCCATGGAGGGCACAGTTAAGCCGCTAAAGGCATTATCCGCCAAGTACAATTTTTTACTCTTCGAGGAC
AGAAAATTTGCTGACATTGGTAATACAGTCAAATTGCAGTACTCTGCGGGTGTATACAGAATAGCAGAAT
GGGCAGACATTACGAATGCACACGGTGTGGTGGGCCCAGGTATTGTTAGCGGTTTGAAGCAGGCGGCAGA
AGAAGTAACAAAGGAACCTAGAGGCCTTTTGATGTTAGCAGAATTGTCATGCAAGGGCTCCCTATCTACT
GGAGAATATACTAAGGGTACTGTTGACATTGCGAAGAGCGACAAAGATTTTGTTATCGGCTTTATTGCTC
AAAGAGACATGGGTGGAAGAGATGAAGGTTACGATTGGTTGATTATGACACCCGGTGTGGGTTTAGATGA
CAAGGGAGATGCATTGGGTCAACAGTATAGAACCGTGGATGATGTGGTTTCTACAGGATCTGACATTATT
ATTGTTGGAAGAGGACTATTTGCAAAGGGAAGGGATGCTAAGGTAGAGGGTGAACGTTACAGAAAAGCAG
GCTGGGAAGCATATTTGAGAAGATGCGGCCAGCAAAACTAAAAAACTGTATTATAAGTAAATGCATGTAT
ACTAAACTCACAAATTAGAGCTTCAATTTAATTATATCAGTTATTACCCGAGTAACGAAGCATCTGTGCT
TCATTTTGTAGAACAAAAATGCAACGCGAGAGCGCTAATTTTTCAAACAAAGAATCTGAGCTGCATTTTT
ACAGAACAGAAATGCAACGCGAAAGCGCTATTTTACCAACGAAGAATCTGTGCTTCATTTTTGTAAAACA
AAAATGCAACGCGAGAGCGCTAATTTTTCAAACAAAGAATCTGAGCTGCATTTTTACAGAACAGAAATGC
AACGCGAGAGCGCTATTTTACCAACAAAGAATCTATACTTCTTTTTTGTTCTACAAAAATGCATCCCGAG
AGCGCTATTTTTCTAACAAAGCATCTTAGATTACTTTTTTTCTCCTTTGTGCGCTCTATAATGCAGTCTC
TTGATAACTTTTTGCACTGTAGGTCCGTTAAGGTTAGAAGAAGGCTACTTTGGTGTCTATTTTCTCTTCC
ATAAAAAAAGCCTGACTCCACTTCCCGCGTTTACTGATTACTAGCGAAGCTGCGGGTGCATTTTTTCAAG
ATAAAGGCATCCCCGATTATATTCTATACCGATGTGGATTGCGCATACTTTGTGAACAGAAAGTGATAGC
GTTGATGATTCTTCATTGGTCAGAAAATTATGAACGGTTTCTTCTATTTTGTCTCTATATACTACGTATA
GGAAATGTTTACATTTTCGTATTGTTTTCGATTCACTCTATGAATAGTTCTTACTACAATTTTTTTGTCT
AAAGAGTAATACTAGAGATAAACATAAAAAATGTAGAGGTCGAGTTTAGATGCAAGTTCAAGGAGCGAAA
GGTGGATGGGTAGGTTATATAGGGATATAGCACAGAGATATATAGCAAAGAGATACTTTTGAGCAATGTT
TGTGGAAGCGGTATTCGCAATATTTTAGTAGCTCGTTACAGTCCGGTGCGTTTTTGGTTTTTTGAAAGTG
CGTCATCAGAGCGCTTTTGGTTTTCAAAAGCGCTCTGAAGTTCCTATACTTTCTAGCTAGAGAATAGGAA
CTTCCCGAGCGGCCGCGTGTTACAAGCTTGACTCCAGCGTAACTGGACTGCAATCAACTCACTGGCTCAC
CTTCACGGGTGGGCCTTTCTTCGGTAGAAAATCAAAGGATCTTCTTGAGATCCTTTTTTTCTGCGCGTAA
TCTGCTGCTTGCAAACAAAAAAACCACCGCTACCAGCGGTGGTTTGTTTGCCGGATCAAGAGCTACCAAC
TCTTTTTCCGAGGTAACTGGCTTCAGCAGAGCGCAGATACCAAATACTGTTCTTCTAGTGTAGCCGTAGT
TAGGCCACCACTTCAAGAACTCTGTAGCACCGCCTACATACCTCGCTCTGCTAATCCTGTTACCAGTGGC
TGCTGCCAGTGGCGATAAGTCGTGTCTTACCGGGTTGGACTCAAGACGATAGTTACCGGATAAGGCGCAG
CGGTCGGGCTGAACGGGGGGTTCGTGCACACAGCCCAGCTTGGAGCGAACGACCTACACCGAACTGAGAT
ACCTACAGCGTGAGCTATGAGAAAGCGCCACGCTTCCCGAAGGGAGAAAGGCGGACAGGTATCCGGTAAG
CGGCAGGGTCGGAACAGGAGAGCGCACGAGGGAGCTTCCAGGGGTAAACGCCTGGTATCTTTATAGTCCT
GTCGGGTTTCGCCACCTCTGACTTGAGCATCGATTTTTGTGATGCTCGTCAGGGGGGCGGAGCCTATGGA
AAAACGCCAGCAACGCAGAAAGGCCCACCCGAAGGTGAGCCAGGTGATTACATTTGGGCCCTCATCAGAG
GTTTTCACCGTCATCACCGAAACGCGCGAGGCAGCTGCGGTAAAGCTCATCAGCGTGGTCGTGAAGCGAT
TCACAGATGTCTGCCTGTTCATCCGCGTCCAGCTCGTTGAGTTTCTCCAGAAGCGTTAATGTCTGGCTTC
TGATAAAGCGGGCCATGTTAAGGGCGGTTTTTTCCTGTTTGGTCACTTACCAATGCTTAATCAGTGAGGC
ACCTATCTCAGCGATCTGTCTATTTCGTTCATCCATAGTTGCCTGACTCCCCGTCGTGTAGATAACTACG
ATGCGGGAGGGCTTACCATCTGGCCCCAGTGCTGCAATGATACCGCGAGACCCACGCTCACCGGCTCCAG
ATTTATCAGCAATAAACCAGCCAGCCGGGAGGGCCGAGCGCAGAAGTGATCCTGCAACTTTATCCGCCTC
CATCCAGTCTATTAATTGTTGCCGGGAAGCTAGAGTAAGTAGTTCGCCAGTTAATAGTTTGCGCAACGTT
GTTGCCATTGCTACAGGCATCGTGGTGTCACGCTCGTCGTTTGGTATGGCTTCATTCAGCTCCGGTTCCC
AACGATCAAGGCGAGTTACATGATCCCCCATGTTGTGCAAAAAAGCGGTTAGCTCCTTCGGTCCTCCGAT
CGTTGCCAGAAGTAAGTTGGCCGCAGTGTTATCACTCATGGTTATGGCAGCACTGCATAATTCTCTTACT
GTCATGCCATCCGTGAGATGCTTTTCTGTGACTGGTGAGTACTCAACCAAGTCATTCTGAGAATAGTGTA
TGCGGCGACCGAGTTGCTCTTGCCCGGCGTCAATACGGGATAATACCGCGCCACATAGCAGAACTTTAAA
AGTGCTCATCATTGGAAAACGTTCTTCGGGGCGTAAACTCTCAAGGATCTTACCGCTGTTGAGATCCAGT
TCGATGTAACCCACTCGTGCACCCAACTGATCTTCAGCATCTTTTACTTTCACCAGCGTTTCTGGGTGAG
CAAAAACAGGAAGGCAAAATGCCGCAAAAAAGGGAATAAGGGCGACACGGAAATGTTGAATACTCATTTT
AGCTTCCTTAGCTCCTGAAAATCTCGATAACTCAAAAAATACGCCCGGTAGTGATCTTATTTCATTATGG
TGAAAGTTGGAACCTCTTACGTGCCGATCAAGTCAAAAGCCTCCGGTCGGAGGCTTTTGACTTTCTGCTA
TGGAGGTCAGGTATGATTTAAATGGTCAGTTAGA
